Addgene plasmid #203905: pLC025 - pL0_StopCodon (CT)
Purpose: MoClo compatible L0 plasmid containing a stop codon. To allow for proper fusion with CDS1ns L0 plasmids, this plasmid adds an additional glycine and serine to the C-terminal end of a CDS and then adds a stop codon to terminate translation.
Depositing lab: Carolyn Lee-Parsons. Depositing organization: Northeastern University. Publication: The role of the Golden2-like (GLK) transcription factor in regulating terpenoid indole alkaloid biosynthesis in Catharanthus roseus. Cole-Osborn LF, McCallan SA, Prifti O, Abu R, Sjoelund V, Lee-Parsons CWT. Plant Cell Rep. 2024 May 14;43(6):141. doi: 10.1007/s00299-024-03208-9. PubMed 38743349.
Backbone
  Vector backbone: pAGM1301
  Backbone manufacturer: Weber et al., 2011 (DOI:10.1371/journal.pone.0016765)
  Vector type: Synthetic Biology
Growth in bacteria
  Bacterial resistance: Spectinomycin, 50 μg/mL
  Growth temperature: 37°C
  Growth strain: DH5alpha
  Copy number: High Copy
Gene/Insert
  Gene/Insert name: Stop codon
  Species: Synthetic
  Insert size (bp): 7
  Cloning method: Restriction Enzyme; 5′ cloning site unknown (destroyed during cloning)
Terms and licenses: Academic/Nonprofit Terms; Industry Terms: Not Available to Industry
How to cite: pLC025 - pL0_StopCodon (CT) was a gift from Carolyn Lee-Parsons (Addgene plasmid # 203905 ; http://n2t.net/addgene:203905 ; RRID:Addgene_203905)
