[The description below was written by a language model from this plasmid's Addgene catalogue record and pLannotate feature annotations shown in this document.]
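Description:
pLC025 - pL0_StopCodon (CT) is a small Level 0 part plasmid for the MoClo (Golden Gate modular cloning) system, built in the pAGM1301 backbone and classed as a synthetic biology vector. The sequenced record is about 2.3 kb and consists almost entirely of backbone. It carries a high-copy ColE1/pUC-type origin of replication for propagation in E. coli, and an aadA gene, preceded by an annotated AmpR (bla) promoter, that provides spectinomycin (and streptomycin) resistance for selection. The automated annotation also flags short fragments of lacI, an integrase and a gentamicin acetyltransferase. These are partial remnants, most likely carried along with the resistance cassette and the original cloning region, and are not functional genes.

The payload is a synthetic 7 bp insert that is too short to appear as a feature in the annotation table. It occupies the C-terminal tag (CT) position in the MoClo assembly scheme. When it is joined to a coding sequence supplied from a CDS1ns Level 0 module (a coding part lacking its own stop codon), the junction adds a glycine and a serine to the C-terminus of the protein, followed by a stop codon that terminates translation. A coding part designed for C-terminal fusions can therefore be expressed without a tag, because this module fills the CT slot in place of a tag or reporter during assembly of a Level 1 transcription unit. The plasmid has no promoter, terminator or expression function of its own, and the record does not describe the type IIS sites or fusion overhangs flanking the part. The associated publication concerns transcription factor studies in the plant Catharanthus roseus.
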