Features (pLannotate 1.2.2; 6 found; start..end, strand, type, name):
    484..533     +  CDS            lacI (fragment): lac repressor; lacI; The lac repressor binds to the lac operator to inhibit transcription in E. coli. This inhibition can be relieved by adding lactose or isopropyl-β-D-thiogalactopyranoside (IPTG).
    681..785     +  promoter       AmpR promoter: bla
    776..856     -  CDS            int (fragment): INT2_ECOLX - Protein inferred from homology: Swiss-Prot protein existence level 3. Putative integrase believed to be involved in the insertion of antibiotic resistance genes into plasmids and transposons. From Escherichia coli.
    944..1000    +  CDS            GmR (fragment): gentamycin acetyltransferase; aacC1; confers resistance to gentamycin
   1007..1795    +  CDS            aadA: S3AD_ECOLX - Experimental evidence at protein level: Swiss-Prot protein existence level 1. Mediates bacterial resistance to the antibiotics streptomycin and spectinomycin. From Escherichia coli.
   1969..301     +  rep_origin     ori (across the origin): high-copy-number ColE1/pMB1/pBR322/pUC origin of replication
>Addgene plasmid #203905 | pLC025 - pL0_StopCodon (CT) | addgene full sequence | sequence record 404856 | Addgene NGS Result
GTTACCGGATAAGGCGCAGCGGTCGGGCTGAACGGGGGGTTCGTGCACACAGCCCAGCTTGGAGCGAACG
ACCTACACCGAACTGAGATACCTACAGCGTGAGCTATGAGAAAGCGCCACGCTTCCCGAAGGGAGAAAGG
CGGACAGGTATCCGGTAAGCGGCAGGGTCGGAACAGGAGAGCGCACGAGGGAGCTTCCAGGGGGAAACGC
CTGGTATCTTTATAGTCCTGTCGGGTTTCGCCACCTCTGACTTGAGCGTCGATTTTTGTGATGCTCGTCA
GGGGGGCGGAGCCTATGGAAAAACGCCAGCAACGCGGCCTTTTTACGGTTCCTGGCCTTTTGCTGGCCTT
TTGCTCACATGTTCTTTCCTGCGTTATCCCCTGATTCTGTGGATAACCGTATTACCGCCTTTGAGTGAGC
TGATACCGCTCGCCGCAGCCGAACGACCGAGCGCAGCGAGTCAGTGAGCGAGGAAGCGGAAGAGCGCCCA
ATACGCAAACCGCCTCTCCCCGCGCGTTGGCCGATTCATTAATCACTCTGTGGTCTCATTCGTAAGCTTT
GAGACCACGAAGTGGCTCTTCAGTGGACGAAAGGGCCTCGTGATACGCCTATTTTTATAGGTTAATGTCA
TGATAATAATGGTTTCTTAGACGTCAGGTGGCACTTTTCGGGGAAATGTGCGCGGAACCCCTATTTGTTT
ATTTTTCTAAATACATTCAAATATGTATCCGCTCATGAGACAATAACCCTGATAAATGCTTCAATAATAT
TGAAAAAGGAAGAGTATGCGCTCACGCAACTGGTCCAGAACCTTGACCGAACGCAGCGGTGGTAACGGCG
CAGTGGCGGTTTTCATGGCTTGTTATGACTGTTTTTTTTTGGGGTACAGTCTATGCCTCGGGCATCCAAG
CAGCAAGCGCGTTACGCCGTGGGTCGATGTTTGATGTTATGGAGCAGCAACGATGTTACGCAGCAGGGCA
GTCGCCCTAAAACAAAGTTAAACATCATGAGGGAAGCGGTGATCGCCGAAGTATCGACTCAACTATCAGA
GGTAGTTGGCGTCATCGAGCGCCATCTCGAACCGACGTTGCTGGCCGTACATTTGTACGGCTCCGCAGTG
GATGGCGGCCTGAAGCCACACAGCGATATTGATTTGCTGGTTACGGTGACCGTAAGGCTTGATGAAACAA
CGCGGCGAGCTTTGATCAACGACCTTTTGGAAACTTCGGCTTCCCCTGGAGAGAGCGAGATTCTCCGCGC
TGTAGAAGTCACCATTGTTGTGCACGACGACATCATTCCGTGGCGTTATCCAGCTAAGCGCGAACTGCAA
TTTGGAGAATGGCAGCGCAATGACATTCTTGCAGGTATCTTCGAGCCAGCCACGATCGACATTGATCTGG
CTATCTTGCTGACAAAAGCAAGAGAACATAGCGTTGCCTTGGTAGGTCCAGCGGCGGAGGAACTCTTTGA
TCCGGTTCCTGAACAGGATCTATTTGAGGCGCTAAATGAAACCTTAACGCTATGGAACTCGCCGCCCGAC
TGGGCTGGCGATGAGCGAAATGTAGTGCTTACGTTGTCCCGCATTTGGTACAGCGCAGTAACCGGCAAAA
TCGCGCCGAAGGATGTCGCTGCCGACTGGGCAATGGAGCGCCTGCCGGCCCAGTATCAGCCCGTCATACT
TGAAGCTAGACAGGCTTATCTTGGACAAGAAGAAGATCGCTTGGCCTCGCGCGCAGATCAGTTGGAAGAA
TTTGTCCATTACGTAAAAGGCGAGATCACCAAGGTAGTCGGCAAATAACTGTCAGACCAAGTTTACTCAT
ATATACTTTAGATTGATTTAAAACTTCATTTTTAATTTAAAAGGATCTAGGTGAAGATCCTTTTTGATAA
TCTCATGACCAAAATCCCTTAACGTGAGTTTTCGTTCCACTGAGCGTCAGACCCCGTAGAAAAGATCAAA
GGATCTTCTTGAGATCCTTTTTTTCTGCGCGTAATCTGCTGCTTGCAAACAAAAAAACCACCGCTACCAG
CGGTGGTTTGTTTGCCGGATCAAGAGCTACCAACTCTTTTTCCGAAGGTAACTGGCTTCAGCAGAGCGCA
GATACCAAATACTGTTCTTCTAGTGTAGCCGTAGTTAGGCCACCACTTCAAGAACTCTGTAGCACCGCCT
ACATACCTCGCTCTGCTAATCCTGTTACCAGTGGCTGCTGCCAGTGGCGATAAGTCGTGTCTTACCGGGT
TGGACTCAAGACGATA
